Addgene plasmid #160286: pLEX307-HCoV-NL63-3CL
Purpose: Allows for constituitive mammalian expression of the HCoV-NL63 3CL protease via transfection or lentivirus
Depositing lab: Alejandro Chavez. Depositing organization: Columbia University. Publication: Inhibitors of Coronavirus 3CL Proteases Protect Cells from Protease-Mediated Cytotoxicity. Resnick SJ, Iketani S, Hong SJ, Zask A, Liu H, Kim S, Melore S, Lin FY, Nair MS, Huang Y, Lee S, Tay NES, Rovis T, Yang HW, Xing L, Stockwell BR, Ho DD, Chavez A. J Virol. 2021 Jun 24;95(14):e0237420. doi: 10.1128/JVI.02374-20. Epub 2021 Jun 24. PubMed 33910954.
Backbone
  Vector backbone: pLEX_307
  Vector type: Mammalian Expression, Lentiviral
  Selectable markers: Puromycin
Growth in bacteria
  Bacterial resistance: Ampicillin, 100 μg/mL
  Growth temperature: 30°C
  Growth strain: NEB Stable ; NEB 10Beta
  Copy number: High Copy
Gene/Insert
  Gene/Insert name: 3CL Protease
  Species: HCoV-NL63
  Insert size (bp): 915
  Promoter: EF1a
  Cloning method: Gateway Cloning
  Sequencing primers: 5′ Unknown
Terms and licenses: Academic/Nonprofit Terms; Industry Terms: Not Available to Industry
Depositor comments: This plasmid is stored and distributed in NEB Stable. It can also be used to transform NEB 10Beta. The authors have noticed that there are high rates of recombination in these generated vectors. All users are advised to sequence the vectors and run them on a gel to ensure they show the expected full length insert and plasmid size. In cases where recombination has occurred it is typically between the viral LTR elements in the vector although recombination between the gateway cloning sites has also been observed. Please visit https://doi.org/10.1101/2020.08.29.272864 for bioRxiv preprint.
How to cite: pLEX307-HCoV-NL63-3CL was a gift from Alejandro Chavez (Addgene plasmid # 160286 ; http://n2t.net/addgene:160286 ; RRID:Addgene_160286)
