[The description below was written by a language model from this plasmid's Addgene catalogue record and pLannotate feature annotations shown in this document.]
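Description:
pLEX307-HCoV-NL63-3CL is a third-generation-style, self-inactivating HIV-1 lentiviral expression vector built on the pLEX_307 Gateway destination backbone. It constitutively expresses the 3CL (main) protease of human coronavirus NL63 in mammalian cells, delivered either by direct transfection or by packaged lentivirus. In bacteria it is maintained through a high-copy ColE1/pUC-type origin with ampicillin resistance, and an f1 origin is also present. The viral genome is transcribed from an RSV promoter fused to a truncated 5' LTR, followed by the Ψ packaging signal with a partial gag segment, the Rev response element and a central polypurine tract. It ends in a ΔU3 3' LTR that inactivates LTR promoter activity after integration, with an SV40 polyadenylation signal downstream.

Two cassettes sit within the proviral region. An SV40 early promoter/origin drives puromycin N-acetyltransferase for selecting transduced or transfected cells. The human EF-1α promoter drives the roughly 0.9 kb protease coding sequence, which the annotation matches to a fragment of the NL63 replicase 1a polyprotein. The insert is flanked by attB1 and attB2 sites left from Gateway recombination. A V5 epitope tag lies just downstream of attB2, but the record does not say whether the tag is read in frame with the protease. A WPRE follows to enhance transcript stability and expression.

According to the associated publication, the construct belongs to a set of coronavirus 3CL protease vectors in which protease expression is cytotoxic, so inhibitors can be identified by their ability to protect the cells. The depositors warn that these plasmids recombine frequently, usually between the LTRs and sometimes between the Gateway sites, and they advise checking insert and plasmid integrity before use.
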