Features (pLannotate 1.2.2; 33 found; start..end, strand, type, name):
     23..89      +  CDS            small t antigen (fragment): SV40 (simian virus 40) small t antigen
     96..1274    +  promoter       EF-1α promoter: strong constitutive promoter for human elongation factor EF-1α
   1294..1318    +  protein_bind   attB1: mutant version of attB; recombination site for the Gateway® BP reaction BP Clonase™
   1327..2235    +  CDS            R1A_CVHNL (fragment): Experimental evidence at protein level: Swiss-Prot protein existence level 1. Nsp9 is a ssRNA-binding protein. From Human coronavirus NL63 (HCoV-NL63).
   2240..2264    -  protein_bind   attB2: mutant version of attB; recombination site for the Gateway® BP reaction BP Clonase™
   2272..2313    +  CDS            V5 tag: epitope tag from simian virus 5
   2364..2952    +  misc_feature   WPRE: woodchuck hepatitis virus posttranscriptional regulatory element
   3003..3022    +  misc_feature   cPPT/CTS (fragment): central polypurine tract and central termination sequence of HIV-1
   3024..3257    +  LTR            3' LTR (ΔU3): self-inactivating 3' long terminal repeat (LTR) from HIV-1
   3335..3456    +  polyA_signal   SV40 poly(A) signal: SV40 polyadenylation signal
   3496..3631    +  rep_origin     SV40 ori: SV40 origin of replication
   3652..3670    -  promoter       T7 promoter: promoter for bacteriophage T7 RNA polymerase
   3678..3833    +  CDS            lacZα (fragment): LacZα fragment of β-galactosidase; lacZ fragment
   3838..4266    +  rep_origin     f1 ori (sequence partly withheld): f1 bacteriophage origin of replication; arrow indicates direction of (+) strand synthesis
   4319..4423    +  promoter       AmpR promoter: bla
   4424..5284    +  CDS            AmpR: β-lactamase; bla; confers resistance to ampicillin, carbenicillin, and related antibiotics
   5455..6043    +  rep_origin     ori: high-copy-number ColE1/pMB1/pBR322/pUC origin of replication
   6226..6318    +  CDS            lacI (fragment): lac repressor; lacI; The lac repressor binds to the lac operator to inhibit transcription in E. coli. This inhibition can be relieved by adding lactose or isopropyl-β-D-thiogalactopyranoside (IPTG).
   6331..6352    +  protein_bind   CAP binding site: CAP binding activates transcription in the presence of cAMP. E. coli catabolite activator protein
   6367..6397    +  promoter       lac promoter: promoter for the E. coli lac operon
   6405..6421    +  protein_bind   lac operator: The lac repressor binds to the lac operator to inhibit transcription in E. coli. This inhibition can be relieved by adding lactose or isopropyl-β-D-thiogalactopyranoside (IPTG). lac repressor encoded by lacI
   6466..6484    +  promoter       T3 promoter: promoter for bacteriophage T3 RNA polymerase
   6512..6738    +  promoter       RSV promoter: Rous sarcoma virus enhancer/promoter
   6739..6919    +  LTR            5' LTR (truncated): truncated 5' long terminal repeat (LTR) from HIV-1
   6966..7091    +  misc_feature   HIV-1 Ψ: packaging signal of human immunodeficiency virus type 1
   7075..7438    +  CDS            HIV-1 gag (fragment): gag protein from human immunodeficiency virus 1; gag
   7584..7817    +  misc_feature   RRE: The Rev response element (RRE) of HIV-1 allows for Rev-dependent mRNA export from the nucleus to the cytoplasm.
   8194..8220    +  CDS            Rev (fragment): human immunodeficiency virus 1 (HIV-1) Rev protein; rev; enhances nuclear export of unspliced and incompletely spliced viral mRNAs
   8227..8250    +  promoter       SV40 promoter (fragment): SV40 early promoter
   8251..8322    +  promoter       SV40 promoter (fragment): SV40 enhancer and early promoter
   8346..8481    +  rep_origin     SV40 ori: SV40 origin of replication
   8527..9123    +  CDS            PuroR (fragment): puromycin N-acetyltransferase; pac from Streptomyces; confers resistance to puromycin
   9172..9289    +  misc_feature   cPPT/CTS: central polypurine tract and central termination sequence of HIV-1
>Addgene plasmid #160286 | pLEX307-HCoV-NL63-3CL | addgene full sequence | sequence record 313897 | Addgene NGS Result
CTCGAGGCCTGCAGGTGCAAAGATGGATAAAGTTTTAAACAGAGAGGAATCTTTGCAGCTAATGGACCTT
CTAGGTCTTGAAAGGAGTGGGAATTGGCTCCGGTGCCCGTCAGTGGGCAGAGCGCACATCGCCCACAGTC
CCCGAGAAGTTGGGGGGAGGGGTCGGCAATTGAACCGGTGCCTAGAGAAGGTGGCGCGGGGTAAACTGGG
AAAGTGATGTCGTGTACTGGCTCCGCCTTTTTCCCGAGGGTGGGGGAGAACCGTATATAAGTGCAGTAGT
CGCCGTGAACGTTCTTTTTCGCAACGGGTTTGCCGCCAGAACACAGGTAAGTGCCGTGTGTGGTTCCCGC
GGGCCTGGCCTCTTTACGGGTTATGGCCCTTGCGTGCCTTGAATTACTTCCACCTGGCTGCAGTACGTGA
TTCTTGATCCCGAGCTTCGGGTTGGAAGTGGGTGGGAGAGTTCGAGGCCTTGCGCTTAAGGAGCCCCTTC
GCCTCGTGCTTGAGTTGAGGCCTGGCCTGGGCGCTGGGGCCGCCGCGTGCGAATCTGGTGGCACCTTCGC
GCCTGTCTCGCTGCTTTCGATAAGTCTCTAGCCATTTAAAATTTTTGATGACCTGCTGCGACGCTTTTTT
TCTGGCAAGATAGTCTTGTAAATGCGGGCCAAGATCTGCACACTGGTATTTCGGTTTTTGGGGCCGCGGG
CGGCGACGGGGCCCGTGCGTCCCAGCGCACATGTTCGGCGAGGCGGGGCCTGCGAGCGCGGCCACCGAGA
ATCGGACGGGGGTAGTCTCAAGCTGGCCGGCCTGCTCTGGTGCCTGGCCTCGCGCCGCCGTGTATCGCCC
CGCCCTGGGCGGCAAGGCTGGCCCGGTCGGCACCAGTTGCGTGAGCGGAAAGATGGCCGCTTCCCGGCCC
TGCTGCAGGGAGCTCAAAATGGAGGACGCGGCGCTCGGGAGAGCGGGCGGGTGAGTCACCCACACAAAGG
AAAAGGGCCTTTCCGTCCTCAGCCGTCGCTTCATGTGACTCCACGGAGTACCGGGCGCCGTCCAGGCACC
TCGATTAGTTCTCGAGCTTTTGGAGTACGTCGTCTTTAGGTTGGGGGGAGGGGTTTTATGCGATGGAGTT
TCCCCACACTGAGTGGGTGGAGACTGAAGTTAGGCCAGCTTGGCACTTGATGTAATTCTCCTTGGAATTT
GCCCTTTTTGAGTTTGGATCTTGGTTCATTCTCAAGCCTCAGACAGTGGTTCAAAGTTTTTTTCTTCCAT
TTCAGGTGTCGTGAGGCTAGCATCGATTGATCAACAAGTTTGTACAAAAAAGCAGGCTACAAAATGTCTG
GTCTTAAGAAGATGGCACAACCATCTGGTTGTGTTGAGAGATGTGTGGTTCGCGTCTGTTATGGTAGTAC
TGTGCTTAATGGAGTTTGGTTAGGTGACACTGTTACTTGTCCTAGACATGTCATAGCACCATCAACCACT
GTTCTTATTGATTATGATCATGCATATAGTACTATGCGTTTGCATAATTTTTCAGTGTCTTATAATGGTG
TCTTCTTGGGAGTTGTTGGTGTTACAATGCATGGTTCTGTGTTGCGTATTAAGGTTTCACAATCTAATGT
ACATACACCTAAACATGTTTTTAAAACGTTGAAACCTGGTGATTCTTTTAATATTTTAGCATGTTATGAA
GGTATTGCATCTGGTGTTTTTGGTGTTAATTTACGTACAAACTTTACTATTAAAGGTTCTTTTATAAATG
GAGCTTGTGGTTCTCCTGGTTATAATGTTAGAAATGATGGTACTGTTGAGTTTTGTTATTTACACCAAAT
TGAGTTAGGTAGTGGTGCTCATGTTGGTTCTGATTTTACTGGTAGTGTTTATGGTAATTTTGATGACCAA
CCTAGTTTGCAAGTTGAGAGTGCCAACCTTATGCTATCAGATAATGTTGTTGCCTTTTTGTATGCTGCTT
TGTTGAATGGTTGTAGGTGGTGGTTGCGTTCAACTAGAGTTAATGTTGATGGTTTTAATGAATGGGCTAT
GGCTAATGGTTATACAAGTGTTTCTAGTGTTGAGTGCTATTCTATTTTGGCAGCAAAAACTGGTGTTAGT
GTTGAACAATTGTTAGCTTCCATTCAACATCTTCATGAAGGTTTTGGTGGTAAAAACATACTTGGTTATT
CTAGTTTATGTGATGAGTTCACACTAGCTGAAGTTGTGAAGCAGATGTATGGTGTTAACTTGCAATAAAA
CCCAGCTTTCTTGTACAAAGTGGTTGATATCGGTAAGCCTATCCCTAACCCTCTCCTCGGTCTCGATTCT
ACGTAGTAATGAACTAGTACCGGTTAAGTCGACAATCAACGCGTTAAGTCGACAATCAACCTCTGGATTA
CAAAATTTGTGAAAGATTGACTGGTATTCTTAACTATGTTGCTCCTTTTACGCTATGTGGATACGCTGCT
TTAATGCCTTTGTATCATGCTATTGCTTCCCGTATGGCTTTCATTTTCTCCTCCTTGTATAAATCCTGGT
TGCTGTCTCTTTATGAGGAGTTGTGGCCCGTTGTCAGGCAACGTGGCGTGGTGTGCACTGTGTTTGCTGA
CGCAACCCCCACTGGTTGGGGCATTGCCACCACCTGTCAGCTCCTTTCCGGGACTTTCGCTTTCCCCCTC
CCTATTGCCACGGCGGAACTCATCGCCGCCTGCCTTGCCCGCTGCTGGACAGGGGCTCGGCTGTTGGGCA
CTGACAATTCCGTGGTGTTGTCGGGGAAATCATCGTCCTTTCCTTGGCTGCTCGCCTGTGTTGCCACCTG
GATTCTGCGCGGGACGTCCTTCTGCTACGTCCCTTCGGCCCTCAATCCAGCGGACCTTCCTTCCCGCGGC
CTGCTGCCGGCTCTGCGGCCTCTTCCGCGTCTTCGCCTTCGCCCTCAGACGAGTCGGATCTCCCTTTGGG
CCGCCTCCCCGCGTCGACTTTAAGACCAATGACTTACAAGGCAGCTGTAGATCTTAGCCACTTTTTAAAA
GAAAAGGGGGGACTGGAAGGGCTAATTCACTCCCAACGAAGACAAGATCTGCTTTTTGCTTGTACTGGGT
CTCTCTGGTTAGACCAGATCTGAGCCTGGGAGCTCTCTGGCTAACTAGGGAACCCACTGCTTAAGCCTCA
ATAAAGCTTGCCTTGAGTGCTTCAAGTAGTGTGTGCCCGTCTGTTGTGTGACTCTGGTAACTAGAGATCC
CTCAGACCCTTTTAGTCAGTGTGGAAAATCTCTAGCAGTACGTATAGTAGTTCATGTCATCTTATTATTC
AGTATTTATAACTTGCAAAGAAATGAATATCAGAGAGTGAGAGGAACTTGTTTATTGCAGCTTATAATGG
TTACAAATAAAGCAATAGCATCACAAATTTCACAAATAAAGCATTTTTTTCACTGCATTCTAGTTGTGGT
TTGTCCAAACTCATCAATGTATCTTATCATGTCTGGCTCTAGCTATCCCGCCCCTAACTCCGCCCATCCC
GCCCCTAACTCCGCCCAGTTCCGCCCATTCTCCGCCCCATGGCTGACTAATTTTTTTTATTTATGCAGAG
GCCGAGGCCGCCTCGGCCTCTGAGCTATTCCAGAAGTAGTGAGGAGGCTTTTTTGGAGGCCTAGGGACGT
ACCCAATTCGCCCTATAGTGAGTCGTATTACGCGCGCTCACTGGCCGTCGTTTTACAACGTCGTGACTGG
GAAAACCCTGGCGTTACCCAACTTAATCGCCTTGCAGCACATCCCCCTTTCGCCAGCTGGCGTAATAGCG
AAGAGGCCCGCACCGATCGCCCTTCCCAACAGTTGCGCAGCCTGAATGGCGAATGGG
[124 nt withheld, positions 3838-3961]
C
[91 nt withheld, positions 3963-4053]
A
[49 nt withheld, positions 4055-4103]
CCTTTGACGTTGGAGTCCACGTTCTTT
[37 nt withheld, positions 4131-4167]
ACCCTATCTCGGTCTATTCTTTTGATTTATAAGGGATTTTGCCGATTTCGGCCTATTGGTTAAAAAATGA
GCTGATTTAACAAAAATTTAACGCGAATTTTAACAAAATATTAACGCTTACAATTTAGGTGGCACTTTTC
GGGGAAATGTGCGCGGAACCCCTATTTGTTTATTTTTCTAAATACATTCAAATATGTATCCGCTCATGAG
ACAATAACCCTGATAAATGCTTCAATAATATTGAAAAAGGAAGAGTATGAGTATTCAACATTTCCGTGTC
GCCCTTATTCCCTTTTTTGCGGCATTTTGCCTTCCTGTTTTTGCTCACCCAGAAACGCTGGTGAAAGTAA
AAGATGCTGAAGATCAGTTGGGTGCACGAGTGGGTTACATCGAACTGGATCTCAACAGCGGTAAGATCCT
TGAGAGTTTTCGCCCCGAAGAACGTTTTCCAATGATGAGCACTTTTAAAGTTCTGCTATGTGGCGCGGTA
TTATCCCGTATTGACGCCGGGCAAGAGCAACTCGGTCGCCGCATACACTATTCTCAGAATGACTTGGTTG
AGTACTCACCAGTCACAGAAAAGCATCTTACGGATGGCATGACAGTAAGAGAATTATGCAGTGCTGCCAT
AACCATGAGTGATAACACTGCGGCCAACTTACTTCTGACAACGATCGGAGGACCGAAGGAGCTAACCGCT
TTTTTGCACAACATGGGGGATCATGTAACTCGCCTTGATCGTTGGGAACCGGAGCTGAATGAAGCCATAC
CAAACGACGAGCGTGACACCACGATGCCTGTAGCAATGGCAACAACGTTGCGCAAACTATTAACTGGCGA
ACTACTTACTCTAGCTTCCCGGCAACAATTAATAGACTGGATGGAGGCGGATAAAGTTGCAGGACCACTT
CTGCGCTCGGCCCTTCCGGCTGGCTGGTTTATTGCTGATAAATCTGGAGCCGGTGAGCGTGGGTCTCGCG
GTATCATTGCAGCACTGGGGCCAGATGGTAAGCCCTCCCGTATCGTAGTTATCTACACGACGGGGAGTCA
GGCAACTATGGATGAACGAAATAGACAGATCGCTGAGATAGGTGCCTCACTGATTAAGCATTGGTAACTG
TCAGACCAAGTTTACTCATATATACTTTAGATTGATTTAAAACTTCATTTTTAATTTAAAAGGATCTAGG
TGAAGATCCTTTTTGATAATCTCATGACCAAAATCCCTTAACGTGAGTTTTCGTTCCACTGAGCGTCAGA
CCCCGTAGAAAAGATCAAAGGATCTTCTTGAGATCCTTTTTTTCTGCGCGTAATCTGCTGCTTGCAAACA
AAAAAACCACCGCTACCAGCGGTGGTTTGTTTGCCGGATCAAGAGCTACCAACTCTTTTTCCGAAGGTAA
CTGGCTTCAGCAGAGCGCAGATACCAAATACTGTTCTTCTAGTGTAGCCGTAGTTAGGCCACCACTTCAA
GAACTCTGTAGCACCGCCTACATACCTCGCTCTGCTAATCCTGTTACCAGTGGCTGCTGCCAGTGGCGAT
AAGTCGTGTCTTACCGGGTTGGACTCAAGACGATAGTTACCGGATAAGGCGCAGCGGTCGGGCTGAACGG
GGGGTTCGTGCACACAGCCCAGCTTGGAGCGAACGACCTACACCGAACTGAGATACCTACAGCGTGAGCT
ATGAGAAAGCGCCACGCTTCCCGAAGGGAGAAAGGCGGACAGGTATCCGGTAAGCGGCAGGGTCGGAACA
GGAGAGCGCACGAGGGAGCTTCCAGGGGGAAACGCCTGGTATCTTTATAGTCCTGTCGGGTTTCGCCACC
TCTGACTTGAGCGTCGATTTTTGTGATGCTCGTCAGGGGGGCGGAGCCTATGGAAAAACGCCAGCAACGC
GGCCTTTTTACGGTTCCTGGCCTTTTGCTGGCCTTTTGCTCACATGTTCTTTCCTGCGTTATCCCCTGAT
TCTGTGGATAACCGTATTACCGCCTTTGAGTGAGCTGATACCGCTCGCCGCAGCCGAACGACCGAGCGCA
GCGAGTCAGTGAGCGAGGAAGCGGAAGAGCGCCCAATACGCAAACCGCCTCTCCCCGCGCGTTGGCCGAT
TCATTAATGCAGCTGGCACGACAGGTTTCCCGACTGGAAAGCGGGCAGTGAGCGCAACGCAATTAATGTG
AGTTAGCTCACTCATTAGGCACCCCAGGCTTTACACTTTATGCTTCCGGCTCGTATGTTGTGTGGAATTG
TGAGCGGATAACAATTTCACACAGGAAACAGCTATGACCATGATTACGCCAAGCGCGCAATTAACCCTCA
CTAAAGGGAACAAAAGCTGGAGCTGCAAGCTTAATGTAGTCTTATGCAATACTCTTGTAGTCTTGCAACA
TGGTAACGATGAGTTAGCAACATGCCTTACAAGGAGAGAAAAAGCACCGTGCATGCCGATTGGTGGAAGT
AAGGTGGTACGATCGTGCCTTATTAGGAAGGCAACAGACGGGTCTGACATGGATTGGACGAACCACTGAA
TTGCCGCATTGCAGAGATATTGTATTTAAGTGCCTAGCTCGATACATAAACGGGTCTCTCTGGTTAGACC
AGATCTGAGCCTGGGAGCTCTCTGGCTAACTAGGGAACCCACTGCTTAAGCCTCAATAAAGCTTGCCTTG
AGTGCTTCAAGTAGTGTGTGCCCGTCTGTTGTGTGACTCTGGTAACTAGAGATCCCTCAGACCCTTTTAG
TCAGTGTGGAAAATCTCTAGCAGTGGCGCCCGAACAGGGACTTGAAAGCGAAAGGGAAACCAGAGGAGCT
CTCTCGACGCAGGACTCGGCTTGCTGAAGCGCGCACGGCAAGAGGCGAGGGGCGGCGACTGGTGAGTACG
CCAAAAATTTTGACTAGCGGAGGCTAGAAGGAGAGAGATGGGTGCGAGAGCGTCAGTATTAAGCGGGGGA
GAATTAGATCGCGATGGGAAAAAATTCGGTTAAGGCCAGGGGGAAAGAAAAAATATAAATTAAAACATAT
AGTATGGGCAAGCAGGGAGCTAGAACGATTCGCAGTTAATCCTGGCCTGTTAGAAACATCAGAAGGCTGT
AGACAAATACTGGGACAGCTACAACCATCCCTTCAGACAGGATCAGAAGAACTTAGATCATTATATAATA
CAGTAGCAACCCTCTATTGTGTGCATCAAAGGATAGAGATAAAAGACACCAAGGAAGCTTTAGACAAGAT
AGAGGAAGAGCAAAACAAAAGTAAGACCACCGCACAGCAAGCGGCCGCTGATCTTCAGACCTGGAGGAGG
AGATATGAGGGACAATTGGAGAAGTGAATTATATAAATATAAAGTAGTAAAAATTGAACCATTAGGAGTA
GCACCCACCAAGGCAAAGAGAAGAGTGGTGCAGAGAGAAAAAAGAGCAGTGGGAATAGGAGCTTTGTTCC
TTGGGTTCTTGGGAGCAGCAGGAAGCACTATGGGCGCAGCGTCAATGACGCTGACGGTACAGGCCAGACA
ATTATTGTCTGGTATAGTGCAGCAGCAGAACAATTTGCTGAGGGCTATTGAGGCGCAACAGCATCTGTTG
CAACTCACAGTCTGGGGCATCAAGCAGCTCCAGGCAAGAATCCTGGCTGTGGAAAGATACCTAAAGGATC
AACAGCTCCTGGGGATTTGGGGTTGCTCTGGAAAACTCATTTGCACCACTGCTGTGCCTTGGAATGCTAG
TTGGAGTAATAAATCTCTGGAACAGATTTGGAATCACACGACCTGGATGGAGTGGGACAGAGAAATTAAC
AATTACACAAGCTTAATACACTCCTTAATTGAAGAATCGCAAAACCAGCAAGAAAAGAATGAACAAGAAT
TATTGGAATTAGATAAATGGGCAAGTTTGTGGAATTGGTTTAACATAACAAATTGGCTGTGGTATATAAA
ATTATTCATAATGATAGTAGGAGGCTTGGTAGGTTTAAGAATAGTTTTTGCTGTACTTTCTATAGTGAAT
AGAGTTAGGCAGGGATATTCACCATTATCGTTTCAGACCCACCTCCCAACCCCGAGGGGACCCATGCATT
GCATCTCAATTAGTCAGCAACCAGGTGTGGAAAGTCCCCAGGCTCCCCAGCAGGCAGAAGTATGCAAAGC
ATGCGTCTCAATTAGTCAGCAACCATAGTCCCGCCCCTAACTCCGCCCATCCCGCCCCTAACTCCGCCCA
GTTCCGCCCATTCTCCGCCCCATGGCTGACTAATTTTTTTTATTTATGCAGAGGCCGAGGCCGCCTCGGC
CTCTGAGCTATTCCAGAAGTAGTGAGGAGGCTTTTTTGGAGGCCTAGGCTTTTGCAAAAAGCTTTCTAGA
GGTACCACCGGAGCTTACCATGACCGAGTACAAGCCCACGGTGCGCCTCGCCACCCGCGACGACGTCCCC
AGGGCCGTACGCACCCTCGCCGCCGCGTTCGCCGACTACCCCGCCACGCGCCACACCGTCGATCCGGACC
GCCACATCGAGCGGGTCACCGAGCTGCAAGAACTCTTCCTCACGCGCGTCGGGCTCGACATCGGCAAGGT
GTGGGTCGCGGACGACGGCGCCGCCGTGGCGGTCTGGACCACGCCGGAGAGCGTCGAAGCGGGGGCGGTG
TTCGCCGAGATCGGCCCGCGCATGGCCGAGTTGAGCGGTTCCCGGCTGGCCGCGCAGCAACAGATGGAAG
GCCTCCTGGCGCCGCACCGGCCCAAGGAGCCCGCGTGGTTCCTGGCCACCGTCGGCGTCTCGCCCGACCA
CCAGGGCAAGGGTCTGGGCAGCGCCGTCGTGCTCCCCGGAGTGGAGGCGGCCGAGCGCGCCGGGGTGCCC
GCCTTCCTGGAGACCTCCGCGCCCCGCAACCTCCCCTTCTACGAGCGGCTCGGCTTCACCGTCACCGCCG
ACGTCGAGGTGCCCGAAGGACCGCGCACCTGGTGCATGACCCGCAAGCCCGGTGCCAGTTAACGAATTCT
AGATCTTGAGACAAATGGCAGTATTCATCCACAATTTTAAAAGAAAAGGGGGGATTGGGGGGTACAGTGC
AGGGGAAAGAATAGTAGACATAATAGCAACAGACATACAAACTAAAGAATTACAAAAACAAATTACAAAA
ATTCAAAATTTTCGGGTTTATTACAGGGACAGCAGAGATCCACTTTGGCGCCGG
