>Addgene plasmid #160286 | pLEX307-HCoV-NL63-3CL | depositor partial sequence | sequence record 310368 | HCoV-NL63-3CL gene
ATGTCTGGTCTTAAGAAGATGGCACAACCATCTGGTTGTGTTGAGAGATGTGTGGTTCGCGTCTGTTATG
GTAGTACTGTGCTTAATGGAGTTTGGTTAGGTGACACTGTTACTTGTCCTAGACATGTCATAGCACCATC
AACCACTGTTCTTATTGATTATGATCATGCATATAGTACTATGCGTTTGCATAATTTTTCAGTGTCTTAT
AATGGTGTCTTCTTGGGAGTTGTTGGTGTTACAATGCATGGTTCTGTGTTGCGTATTAAGGTTTCACAAT
CTAATGTACATACACCTAAACATGTTTTTAAAACGTTGAAACCTGGTGATTCTTTTAATATTTTAGCATG
TTATGAAGGTATTGCATCTGGTGTTTTTGGTGTTAATTTACGTACAAACTTTACTATTAAAGGTTCTTTT
ATAAATGGAGCTTGTGGTTCTCCTGGTTATAATGTTAGAAATGATGGTACTGTTGAGTTTTGTTATTTAC
ACCAAATTGAGTTAGGTAGTGGTGCTCATGTTGGTTCTGATTTTACTGGTAGTGTTTATGGTAATTTTGA
TGACCAACCTAGTTTGCAAGTTGAGAGTGCCAACCTTATGCTATCAGATAATGTTGTTGCCTTTTTGTAT
GCTGCTTTGTTGAATGGTTGTAGGTGGTGGTTGCGTTCAACTAGAGTTAATGTTGATGGTTTTAATGAAT
GGGCTATGGCTAATGGTTATACAAGTGTTTCTAGTGTTGAGTGCTATTCTATTTTGGCAGCAAAAACTGG
TGTTAGTGTTGAACAATTGTTAGCTTCCATTCAACATCTTCATGAAGGTTTTGGTGGTAAAAACATACTT
GGTTATTCTAGTTTATGTGATGAGTTCACACTAGCTGAAGTTGTGAAGCAGATGTATGGTGTTAACTTGC
AATAA
